>Addgene plasmid #123377 | TRAV8-4 | addgene full sequence | sequence record 243742 | Addgene NGS Result
TCGCGCGTTTCGGTGATGACGGTGAAAACCTCTGACACATGCAGCTCCCGGAGACGGTCACAGCTTGTCT
GTAAGCGGATGCCGGGAGCAGACAAGCCCGTCAGGGCGCGTCAGCGGGTGTTGGCGGGTGTCGGGGCTGG
CTTAACTATGCGGCATCAGAGCAGATTGTACTGAGAGTGCACCATATGCGGTGTGAAATACCGCACAGAT
GCGTAAGGAGAAAATACCGCATCAGGCGCCATTCGCCATTCAGGCTGCGCAACTGTTGGGAAGGGCGATC
GGTGCGGGCCTCTTCGCTATTACGCCAGCTGGCGAAAGGGGGATGTGCTGCAAGGCGATTAAGTTGGGTA
ACGCCAGGGTTTTCCCAGTCACGACGTTGTAAAACGACGGCCAGAGAATTCGAGCTCGGTACCTCGCGAA
TACATCTAGATGGTCTCTACCTGAACAAGGTGTTCCCACCCGAGGTCGCTGTGTTTGAGCCATCAGAAGC
AGAGATCTCCCACACCCAAAAGGCCACACTGGTGTGCCTGGCCACAGGCTTCTTCCCCGACCACGTGGAG
CTGAGCTGGTGGGTGAATGGGAAGGAGGTGCACAGTGGGGTCAGCACGGACCCGCAGCCCCTCAAGGAGC
AGCCCGCCCTCAATGACTCCAGATACTGCCTGAGCAGCCGCCTGAGGGTTTCGGCCACCTTCTGGCAGAA
CCCCCGCAACCACTTCCGCTGTCAAGTCCAGTTCTACGGGCTCTCGGAGAATGACGAGTGGACCCAGGAT
AGGGCCAAACCCGTCACCCAGATCGTCAGCGCCGAGGCCTGGGGTAGAGCAGACTGTGGCTTTACCTCGG
TGTCCTACCAGCAAGGGGTCCTGTCTGCCACCATCCTCTATGAGATCCTGCTAGGGAAGGCCACCCTGTA
TGCTGTGCTGGTCAGCGCCCTTGTGTTGATGGCCATGGTCAAGAGAAAGGATTTCAGGAGGAGGAGGAGC
GGCAGTGGAGTGAAACAGACTTTGAATTTTGACCTTCTCAAGTTGGCGGGAGACGTGGAGTCCAACCCAG
GGCCCATGCTCCTGCTGCTCGTCCCAGTGCTCGAGGTGATTTTTACCCTGGGAGGAACCAGAGCCCAGTC
GGTGACCCAGCTTGGCAGCCACGTCTCTGTCTCTGAAGGAGCCCTGGTTCTGCTGAGGTGCAACTACTCA
TCGTCTGTTCCACCATATCTCTTCTGGTATGTGCAATACCCCAACCAAGGACTCCAGCTTCTCCTGAAGT
ACACATCAGCGGCCACCCTGGTTAAAGGCATCAACGGTTTTGAGGCTGAATTTAAGAAGAGTGAAACCTC
CTTCCACCTGACGAAACCCTCAGCCCATATGAGCGACGCGGCTGAGTACTGAGACCATCGGATCCCGGGC
CCGTCGACTGCAGAGGCCTGCATGCAAGCTTGGTGTAATCATGGTCATAGCTGTTTCCTGTGTGAAATTG
TTATCCGCTCACAATTCCACACAACATACGAGCCGGAAGCATAAAGTGTAAAGCCTGGGGTGCCTAATGA
GTGAGCTAACTCACATTAATTGCGTTGCGCTCACTGCCCGCTTTCCAGTCGGGAAACCTGTCGTGCCAGC
TGCATTAATGAATCGGCCAACGCGCGGGGAGAGGCGGTTTGCGTATTGGGCGCTCTTCCGCTTCCTCGCT
CACTGACTCGCTGCGCTCGGTCGTTCGGCTGCGGCGAGCGGTATCAGCTCACTCAAAGGCGGTAATACGG
TTATCCACAGAATCAGGGGATAACGCAGGAAAGAACATGTGAGCAAAAGGCCAGCAAAAGGCCAGGAACC
GTAAAAAGGCCGCGTTGCTGGCGTTTTTCCATAGGCTCCGCCCCCCTGACGAGCATCACAAAAATCGACG
CTCAAGTCAGAGGTGGCGAAACCCGACAGGACTATAAAGATACCAGGCGTTTCCCCCTGGAAGCTCCCTC
GTGCGCTCTCCTGTTCCGACCCTGCCGCTTACCGGATACCTGTCCGCCTTTCTCCCTTCGGGAAGCGTGG
CGCTTTCTCATAGCTCACGCTGTAGGTATCTCAGTTCGGTGTAGGTCGTTCGCTCCAAGCTGGGCTGTGT
GCACGAACCCCCCGTTCAGCCCGACCGCTGCGCCTTATCCGGTAACTATCGTCTTGAGTCCAACCCGGTA
AGACACGACTTATCGCCACTGGCAGCAGCCACTGGTAACAGGATTAGCAGAGCGAGGTATGTAGGCGGTG
CTACAGAGTTCTTGAAGTGGTGGCCTAACTACGGCTACACTAGAAGAACAGTATTTGGTATCTGCGCTCT
GCTGAAGCCAGTTACCTTCGGAAAAAGAGTTGGTAGCTCTTGATCCGGCAAACAAACCACCGCTGGTAGC
GGTGGTTTTTTTGTTTGCAAGCAGCAGATTACGCGCAGAAAAAAAGGATCTCAAGAAGATCCTTTGATCT
TTTCTACGGGGTCTGACGCTCAGTGGAACGAAAACTCACGTTAAGGGATTTTGGTCATGAGATTATCAAA
AAGGATCTTCACCTAGATCCTTTTAAATTAAAAATGAAGTTTTAAATCAAGCCCAATCTGAATAATGTTA
CAACCAATTAACCAATTCTGATTAGAAAAACTCATCGAGCATCAAATGAAACTGCAATTTATTCATATCA
GGATTATCAATACCATATTTTTGAAAAAGCCGTTTCTGTAATGAAGGAGAAAACTCACCGAGGCAGTTCC
ATAGGATGGCAAGATCCTGGTATCGGTCTGCGATTCCGACTCGTCCAACATCAATACAACCTATTAATTT
CCCCTCGTCAAAAATAAGGTTATCAAGTGAGAAATCACCATGAGTGACGACTGAATCCGGTGAGAATGGC
AAAAGTTTATGCATTTCTTTCCAGACTTGTTCAACAGGCCAGCCATTACGCTCGTCATCAAAATCACTCG
CATCAACCAAACCGTTATTCATTCGTGATTGCGCCTGAGCGAGACGAAATACGCGATCGCTGTTAAAAGG
ACAATTACAAACAGGAATCGAATGCAACCGGCGCAGGAACACTGCCAGCGCATCAACAATATTTTCACCT
GAATCAGGATATTCTTCTAATACCTGGAATGCTGTTTTTCCGGGGATCGCAGTGGTGAGTAACCATGCAT
CATCAGGAGTACGGATAAAATGCTTGATGGTCGGAAGAGGCATAAATTCCGTCAGCCAGTTTAGTCTGAC
CATCTCATCTGTAACATCATTGGCAACGCTACCTTTGCCATGTTTCAGAAACAACTCTGGCGCATCGGGC
TTCCCATACAAGCGATAGATTGTCGCACCTGATTGCCCGACATTATCGCGAGCCCATTTATACCCATATA
AATCAGCATCCATGTTGGAATTTAATCGCGGCCTCGACGTTTCCCGTTGAATATGGCTCATAACACCCCT
TGTATTACTGTTTATGTAAGCAGACAGTTTTATTGTTCATGATGATATATTTTTATCTTGTGCAATGTAA
CATCAGAGATTTTGAGACACGGGCCAGAGCTGCA
Features (pLannotate 1.2.2; 12 found; start..end, strand, type, name):
    137..236     +  misc_feature   bom (fragment): basis of mobility region from pBR322
    242..399     -  CDS            lacZα (fragment): LacZα fragment of β-galactosidase; lacZ fragment
    441..965     +  CDS            TRBC1: TRBC1_HUMAN - Experimental evidence at protein level: Swiss-Prot protein existence level 1. Constant region of T cell receptor (TR) beta chain (PubMed:24600447). Alpha-beta T cell receptors are antigen specific receptors which are essential to the immune response and are present on the cell surface of T lymphocytes. Recognize peptide-major histocompatibility (MH) (pMH) complexes that are displayed by antigen presenting cells (APC), a prerequisite for efficient T cell adaptive immunity against pathogens (PubMed:25493333). Binding of alpha-beta TR to pMH complex initiates TR-CD3 clustering on th
    990..1055    +  CDS            F2A: 2A peptide from foot-and-mouth disease virus polyprotein Eukaryotic ribosomes fail to insert a peptide bond between the Gly and Pro residues, yielding separate polypeptides.
   1056..1379    +  CDS            TVA1_MOUSE (fragment): Experimental evidence at protein level: Swiss-Prot protein existence level 1. From Mus musculus (Mouse).
   1468..1484    -  protein_bind   lac operator: The lac repressor binds to the lac operator to inhibit transcription in E. coli. This inhibition can be relieved by adding lactose or isopropyl-β-D-thiogalactopyranoside (IPTG). lac repressor encoded by lacI
   1492..1522    -  promoter       lac promoter: promoter for the E. coli lac operon
   1537..1558    -  protein_bind   CAP binding site: CAP binding activates transcription in the presence of cAMP. E. coli catabolite activator protein
   1571..1663    -  CDS            lacI (fragment): lac repressor; lacI; The lac repressor binds to the lac operator to inhibit transcription in E. coli. This inhibition can be relieved by adding lactose or isopropyl-β-D-thiogalactopyranoside (IPTG).
   1846..2434    -  rep_origin     ori: high-copy-number ColE1/pMB1/pBR322/pUC origin of replication
   2612..3421    -  CDS            KanR: aminoglycoside phosphotransferase; aph(3')-Ia; confers resistance to kanamycin in bacteria or G418 (Geneticin®) in eukaryotes
   3528..35      +  CDS            rop (fragment) (across the origin): Rop protein, which maintains plasmids at low copy number; rop
