[The description below was written by a language model from this plasmid's Addgene catalogue record and pLannotate feature annotations shown in this document.]
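Description:
TRAV8-4 is a small (about 3.5 kb) cloning plasmid built on the pUC57-kanamycin backbone. It serves as a sequence module for assembling T-cell receptor constructs rather than as an expression vector in its own right, although the catalogue lists it as "Bacterial Expression". It replicates in E. coli from a high-copy ColE1/pUC-type origin and is selected with kanamycin through an aph(3')-Ia resistance gene. The remaining backbone annotations are typical pUC57 remnants: fragments of bom, rop and lacI, plus the lac promoter, lac operator and CAP site next to an interrupted lacZα fragment that marks the cloning region.

The recorded insert is the wild-type human TCR alpha variable gene segment TRAV8-4. The feature table shows that the insert region holds more than the V segment. On the forward strand it reads a TCR beta constant region (matched to human TRBC1), then an F2A ribosome-skipping peptide from foot-and-mouth disease virus, and directly after that a roughly 320 nt coding segment. The annotation software matched this last segment to a mouse TCR alpha variable protein. Given the catalogue entry, it most likely represents the human TRAV8-4 sequence identified through homology, though the record does not confirm this. The arrangement fits a fragment that joins the end of a beta chain to the start of an alpha chain, so that both chains could be made from one open reading frame and separated at the 2A site. No eukaryotic promoter, CDR3/J segments or alpha constant region are annotated, so these would have to come from other parts. The depositor gives Golden Gate as the cloning method and TCR construction as the purpose, which suggests this plasmid is one member of a V-segment library, although the type IIS sites are not annotated.
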