Addgene plasmid #123377: TRAV8-4
Purpose: construction of TCR
Depositing lab: Catherine Wu. Depositing organization: Dana-Farber Cancer Institute. Publication: A cloning and expression system to probe T-cell receptor specificity and assess functional avidity to neoantigens. Hu Z, Anandappa AJ, Sun J, Kim J, Leet DE, Bozym DJ, Chen C, Williams L, Shukla SA, Zhang W, Tabbaa D, Steelman S, Olive O, Livak KJ, Kishi H, Muraguchi A, Guleria I, Stevens J, Lane WJ, Burkhardt UE, Fritsch EF, Neuberg D, Ott PA, Keskin DB, Hacohen N, Wu CJ. Blood. 2018 Nov 1;132(18):1911-1921. doi: 10.1182/blood-2018-04-843763. Epub 2018 Aug 27. PubMed 30150207.
Backbone
  Vector backbone: pUC57-kanamycin
  Vector type: Bacterial Expression
Growth in bacteria
  Bacterial resistance: Kanamycin, 50 μg/mL
  Growth temperature: 37°C
  Growth strain: DH5alpha
  Copy number: High Copy
Gene/Insert
  Gene/Insert name: TRAV8-4
  Species: H. sapiens (human)
  Mutation: WT
  Entrez Gene: TRAV8-4 (a.k.a. TCRAV1S2, TCRAV8S4, TRAV84)
  Cloning method: Unknown
Terms and licenses: Academic/Nonprofit Terms; Industry Terms: Not Available to Industry
Depositor comments: Cloning Method: Golden Gate.
How to cite: TRAV8-4 was a gift from Catherine Wu (Addgene plasmid # 123377 ; http://n2t.net/addgene:123377 ; RRID:Addgene_123377)
